>Addgene plasmid #42972 | I-AAGC | depositor partial sequence | sequence record 58237 | I-AAGC sequence 424 bps
CGTCTCCTGACCCCAGAGCAGGTCGTGGCAATCGCCTCCAACATTGGCGGGAAACAGGCACTCGAGACTG
TCCAGCGCCTGCTTCCCGTGCTGTGCCAAGCGCACGGACTCACCCCAGAGCAGGTCGTGGCAATCGCCTC
CAACATTGGCGGGAAACAGGCACTCGAGACTGTCCAGCGCCTGCTTCCCGTGCTGTGCCAAGCGCACGGC
CTCACCCCAGAGCAGGTCGTGGCAATCGCGAGCAATAACGGCGGAAAACAGGCTTTGGAAACGGTGCAGA
GGCTCCTTCCAGTGCTGTGCCAAGCGCACGGATTAACCCCAGAGCAGGTCGTGGCGATCGCAAGCCACGA
CGGAGGAAAGCAAGCCTTGGAAACAGTACAGAGGCTGTTGCCTGTGCTGTGCCAAGCGCACGGCTTAAGA
GACG
