>Addgene plasmid #42972 | I-AAGC | addgene partial sequence | sequence record 60025 | M13-F20 5'-TGTAAAACGACGGCCAGT-3'
CTATAGGGCGAATTGGGCCCTCTAGATGCATGCTCGAGCGGCCGCCAGTGTGATGGATATCTGCAGAATT
CGCCCTTATATAGATGCCGTCCTAGCGCGTCTCCTGACCCCAGAGCAGGTCGTGGCAATCGCCTCCAACA
TTGGCGGGAAACAGGCACTCGAGACTGTCCAGCGCCTGCTTCCCGTGCTGTGCCAAGCGCACGGACTCAC
CCCAGAGCAGGTCGTGGCAATCGCCTCCAACATTGGCGGGAAACAGGCACTCGAGACTGTCCAGCGCCTG
CTTCCCGTGCTGTGCCAAGCGCACGGCCTCACCCCAGAGCAGGTCGTGGCAATCGCGAGCAATAACGGCG
GAAAACAGGCTTTGGAAACGGTGCAGAGGCTCCTTCCAGTGCTGTGCCAAGCGCACGGATTAACCCCAGA
GCAGGTCGTGGCGATCGCAAGCCACGACGGAGGAAAGCAAGCCTTGGAAACAGTACAGAGGCTGTTGCCT
GTGCTGTGCCAAGCGCACGGCTTAAGAGACGTGGGCACAGGAAAGATACTTAAGGGCGAATTCCAGCACA
CTGGCGGCCGTTACTAGTGGATCCGAGCTCGGTACCAAGCTTGATGCATAGCTTGAGTATTCTATAGTGT
CACCTAAATAGCTTGGCGTAATCATGGTCATAGCTGTTTCCTGTGTGAAATTGTTATCCGCTCACAATTC
CACACAACATACGAGCCGGAAGCATAAAGTGTAAAGCCTGGGGTGCCTAATGAGTGAGCTAACTCACATT
AATTGCGTTGCGCTCACTGCCCGCTTTCCAGTCGGGAAACCTGTCGTGCCAGCTGCATTAATGAATCGGC
CAACGCGCGGGGAGAGGCGGTTTGCGTATTGGGCGCTCTTCCGCTTCCTCGCTCACTGACTCGCTGCGCT
CGGTCGT
