[The description below was written by a language model from this plasmid's Addgene catalogue record.]
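Description:
I-AAGC is a bacterial cloning plasmid built on the commercial pCRII-TOPO backbone (about 4 kb without insert), into which a 424 bp synthetic fragment was placed by TOPO cloning. It is a high-copy plasmid maintained in E. coli and is listed with both ampicillin and kanamycin resistance, consistent with the dual markers normally carried by this backbone. The insert can be read with T7 and M13 reverse primers, which flank the cloning site. No feature table accompanies the record, so the origin of replication and other backbone elements are not individually documented here. The vector type also gives no indication of any eukaryotic promoter or expression cassette. It appears to be a storage and propagation vector rather than an expression construct.

The record does not explain what the insert encodes beyond its name and synthetic origin. The associated publication describes a TALEN genome-editing system for generating human stem cell-based disease models. In that context, the name suggests a pre-assembled module of TAL effector repeats recognising the four-base sequence AAGC. An insert of about 424 bp is roughly the size of four repeat units of about 100 bp each. The "I" prefix may mark the module's position within a hierarchical assembly scheme. These readings are inferences from the name, the size and the publication, not facts stated in the record. On that interpretation, the plasmid would be one member of a library of repeat-array building blocks, whose fragments are excised or amplified and then joined in order to build custom TALEN DNA-binding domains for targeted genome modification in human pluripotent stem cells.
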