Addgene plasmid #42972: I-AAGC
Depositing lab: Chad Cowan & Kiran Musunuru. Depositing organization: Harvard University. Publication: A TALEN Genome-Editing System for Generating Human Stem Cell-Based Disease Models. Ding Q, Lee YK, Schaefer EA, Peters DT, Veres A, Kim K, Kuperwasser N, Motola DL, Meissner TB, Hendriks WT, Trevisan M, Gupta RM, Moisan A, Banks E, Friesen M, Schinzel RT, Xia F, Tang A, Xia Y, Figueroa E, Wann A, Ahfeldt T, Daheron L, Zhang F, Rubin LL, Peng LF, Chung RT, Musunuru K, Cowan CA. Cell Stem Cell. 2012 Dec 12. pii: S1934-5909(12)00645-5. doi: 10.1016/j.stem.2012.11.011. PubMed 23246482.
Backbone
  Vector backbone: pCRII-TOPO
  Backbone manufacturer: Invitrogen
  Backbone size w/o insert (bp): 3973
  Vector type: Bacterial Cloning
Growth in bacteria
  Bacterial resistance: Ampicillin and Kanamycin, 100 & 50 μg/mL
  Growth temperature: 37°C
  Growth strain: Top10
  Copy number: High Copy
Gene/Insert
  Gene/Insert name: I-AAGC
  Species: Synthetic
  Insert size (bp): 424
  Cloning method: TOPO Cloning
  Sequencing primers: 5′ T7; 3′ M13-rev
Terms and licenses: Academic/Nonprofit Terms; Industry Terms: Not Available to Industry
How to cite: I-AAGC was a gift from Chad Cowan & Kiran Musunuru (Addgene plasmid # 42972 ; http://n2t.net/addgene:42972 ; RRID:Addgene_42972)
